>Addgene plasmid #133619 | Cry2PHR.mCh.CofS3E | addgene full sequence | sequence record 263647 | Addgene NGS Result
CCCCTGATTCTGTGGATAACCGTATTACCGCCATGCATTAGTTATTAATAGTAATCAATTACGGGGTCAT
TAGTTCATAGCCCATATATGGAGTTCCGCGTTACATAACTTACGGTAAATGGCCCGCCTGGCTGACCGCC
CAACGACCCCCGCCCATTGACGTCAATAATGACGTATGTTCCCATAGTAACGCCAATAGGGACTTTCCAT
TGACGTCAATGGGTGGAGTATTTACGGTAAACTGCCCACTTGGCAGTACATCAAGTGTATCATATGCCAA
GTACGCCCCCTATTGACGTCAATGACGGTAAATGGCCCGCCTGGCATTATGCCCAGTACATGACCTTATG
GGACTTTCCTACTTGGCAGTACATCTACGTATTAGTCATCGCTATTACCATGGTGATGCGGTTTTGGCAG
TACATCAATGGGCGTGGATAGCGGTTTGACTCACGGGGATTTCCAAGTCTCCACCCCATTGACGTCAATG
GGAGTTTGTTTTGGCACCAAAATCAACGGGACTTTCCAAAATGTCGTAACAACTCCGCCCCATTGACGCA
AATGGGCGGTAGGCGTGTACGGTGGGAGGTCTATATAAGCAGAGCTGGTTTAGTGAACCGTCAGATCCGC
TAGCGCTACCGGACTCAGATCTCGAGGCCACCATGAAGATGGACAAAAAGACTATAGTTTGGTTTAGAAG
AGACCTAAGGATTGAGGATAATCCTGCATTAGCAGCAGCTGCTCACGAAGGATCTGTTTTTCCTGTCTTC
ATTTGGTGTCCTGAAGAAGAAGGACAGTTTTATCCTGGAAGAGCTTCAAGATGGTGGATGAAACAATCAC
TTGCTCACTTATCTCAATCCTTGAAGGCTCTTGGATCTGACCTCACTTTAATCAAAACCCACAACACGAT
TTCAGCGATCTTGGATTGTATCCGCGTTACCGGTGCTACAAAAGTCGTCTTTAACCACCTCTATGATCCT
GTTTCGTTAGTTCGGGACCATACCGTAAAGGAGAAGCTGGTGGAACGTGGGATCTCTGTGCAAAGCTACA
ATGGAGATCTATTGTATGAACCGTGGGAGATATACTGCGAAAAGGGCAAACCTTTTACGAGTTTCAATTC
TTACTGGAAGAAATGCTTAGATATGTCGATTGAATCCGTTATGCTTCCTCCTCCTTGGCGGTTGATGCCA
ATAACTGCAGCGGCTGAAGCGATTTGGGCGTGTTCGATTGAAGAACTAGGGCTGGAGAATGAGGCCGAGA
AACCGAGCAATGCGTTGTTAACTAGAGCTTGGTCTCCAGGATGGAGCAATGCTGATAAGTTACTAAATGA
GTTCATCGAGAAGCAGTTGATAGATTATGCAAAGAACAGCAAGAAAGTTGTTGGGAATTCTACTTCACTA
CTTTCTCCGTATCTCCATTTCGGGGAAATAAGCGTCAGACACGTTTTCCAGTGTGCCCGGATGAAACAAA
TTATATGGGCAAGAGATAAGAACAGTGAAGGAGAAGAAAGTGCAGATCTTTTTCTTAGGGGAATCGGTTT
AAGAGAGTATTCTCGGTATATATGTTTCAACTTCCCGTTTACTCACGAGCAATCGTTGTTGAGTCATCTT
CGGTTTTTCCCTTGGGATGCTGATGTTGATAAGTTCAAGGCCTGGAGACAAGGCAGGACCGGTTATCCGT
TGGTGGATGCCGGAATGAGAGAGCTTTGGGCTACCGGATGGATGCATAACAGAATAAGAGTGATTGTTTC
AAGCTTTGCTGTGAAGTTTCTTCTCCTTCCATGGAAATGGGGAATGAAGTATTTCTGGGATACACTTTTG
GATGCTGATTTGGAATGTGACATCCTTGGCTGGCAGTATATCTCTGGGAGTATCCCCGATGGCCACGAGC
TTGATCGCTTGGACAATCCCGCGTTACAAGGCGCCAAATATGACCCAGAAGGTGAGTACATAAGGCAATG
GCTTCCCGAGCTTGCGAGATTGCCAACTGAATGGATCCATCATCCATGGGACGCTCCTTTAACCGTACTC
AAAGCTTCTGGTGTGGAACTCGGAACAAACTATGCGAAACCCATTGTAGACATCGACACAGCTCGTGAGC
TACTAGCTAAAGCTATTTCAAGAACCCGTGAAGCACAGATCATGATCGGAGCAGCAGCCCGGGATCCACC
GGTCGCCACCATGGTGAGCAAGGGCGAGGAGGATAACATGGCCATCATCAAGGAGTTCATGCGCTTCAAG
GTGCACATGGAGGGCTCCGTGAACGGCCACGAGTTCGAGATCGAGGGCGAGGGCGAGGGCCGCCCCTACG
AGGGCACCCAGACCGCCAAGCTGAAGGTGACCAAGGGTGGCCCCCTGCCCTTCGCCTGGGACATCCTGTC
CCCTCAGTTCATGTACGGCTCCAAGGCCTACGTGAAGCACCCCGCCGACATCCCCGACTACTTGAAGCTG
TCCTTCCCCGAGGGCTTCAAGTGGGAGCGCGTGATGAACTTCGAGGACGGCGGCGTGGTGACCGTGACCC
AGGACTCCTCCCTGCAGGACGGCGAGTTCATCTACAAGGTGAAGCTGCGCGGCACCAACTTCCCCTCCGA
CGGCCCCGTAATGCAGAAGAAGACCATGGGCTGGGAGGCCTCCTCCGAGCGGATGTACCCCGAGGACGGC
GCCCTGAAGGGCGAGATCAAGCAGAGGCTGAAGCTGAAGGACGGCGGCCACTACGACGCTGAGGTCAAGA
CCACCTACAAGGCCAAGAAGCCCGTGCAGCTGCCCGGCGCCTACAACGTCAACATCAAGTTGGACATCAC
CTCCCACAACGAGGACTACACCATCGTGGAACAGTACGAACGCGCCGAGGGCCGCCACTCCACCGGCGGC
ATGGACGAGCTGTACAAGGGCGGCAGCGGCGGCGGCATGGCCGAAGGTGTGGCTGTCTCTGATGGTGTCA
TCAAGGTGTTCAATGACATGAAGGTTCGCAAGTCTTCAACACCAGAAGAAGTGAAGAAACGCAAGAAGGC
GGTGCTCTTTTGCCTGAGTGAGGACAAGAAGAACATCATCCTGGAGGAGGGCAAGGAGATCCTGGTAGGA
GATGTGGGGCAGACTGTGGACGACCCCTACACCACTTTTGTCAAGATGCTGCCAGACAAGGACTGCCGCT
ATGCACTCTATGATGCAACCTATGAGACCAAGGAGAGCAAGAAGGAGGACCTGGTGTTCATCTTCTGGGC
CCCCGAGAATGCACCCCTCAAGAGCAAAATGATCTATGCCAGCTCCAAGGATGCCATCAAGAAGAAGCTG
ACAGGAATCAAGCATGAATTACAAGCTAACTGCTACGAGGAGGTCAAGGACCGCTGCACCCTGGCAGAGA
AACTAGGTGGCAGCGCCGTCATTTCCCTGGAGGGCAAGCCTTTGTGAGCGGCCGCGACTCTAGATCATAA
TCAGCCATACCACATTTGTAGAGGTTTTACTTGCTTTAAAAAACCTCCCACACCTCCCCCTGAACCTGAA
ACATAAAATGAATGCAATTGTTGTTGTTAACTTGTTTATTGCAGCTTATAATGGTTACAAATAAAGCAAT
AGCATCACAAATTTCACAAATAAAGCATTTTTTTCACTGCATTCTAGTTGTGGTTTGTCCAAACTCATCA
ATGTATCTTAAGGCGTAAATTGTAAGCGTTAATATTTTGTTAAAATTCGCGTTAAATTTTTGTTAAATCA
GCTCATTTTTTAACCAATAGGCCGAAATCGGCAAAATCCCTTATAAATCAAAAGAATAGACCGAGATAGG
GT
[37 nt withheld, positions 3783-3819]
AAAGAACGTGGACTCCAACGTCAAAGG
[49 nt withheld, positions 3847-3895]
T
[91 nt withheld, positions 3897-3987]
G
[124 nt withheld, positions 3989-4112]
CAGGTGGCACTTTTCGGGGAAATGTGCGCGGAACCCCTATTTGTTTATTTTTCTAAATACATTCAAATAT
GTATCCGCTCATGAGACAATAACCCTGATAAATGCTTCAATAATATTGAAAAAGGAAGAGTCCTGAGGCG
GAAAGAACCAGCTGTGGAATGTGTGTCAGTTAGGGTGTGGAAAGTCCCCAGGCTCCCCAGCAGGCAGAAG
TATGCAAAGCATGCATCTCAATTAGTCAGCAACCAGGTGTGGAAAGTCCCCAGGCTCCCCAGCAGGCAGA
AGTATGCAAAGCATGCATCTCAATTAGTCAGCAACCATAGTCCCGCCCCTAACTCCGCCCATCCCGCCCC
TAACTCCGCCCAGTTCCGCCCATTCTCCGCCCCATGGCTGACTAATTTTTTTTATTTATGCAGAGGCCGA
GGCCGCCTCGGCCTCTGAGCTATTCCAGAAGTAGTGAGGAGGCTTTTTTGGAGGCCTAGGCTTTTGCAAA
GATCGATCAAGAGACAGGATGAGGATCGTTTCGCATGATTGAACAAGATGGATTGCACGCAGGTTCTCCG
GCCGCTTGGGTGGAGAGGCTATTCGGCTATGACTGGGCACAACAGACAATCGGCTGCTCTGATGCCGCCG
TGTTCCGGCTGTCAGCGCAGGGGCGCCCGGTTCTTTTTGTCAAGACCGACCTGTCCGGTGCCCTGAATGA
ACTGCAAGACGAGGCAGCGCGGCTATCGTGGCTGGCCACGACGGGCGTTCCTTGCGCAGCTGTGCTCGAC
GTTGTCACTGAAGCGGGAAGGGACTGGCTGCTATTGGGCGAAGTGCCGGGGCAGGATCTCCTGTCATCTC
ACCTTGCTCCTGCCGAGAAAGTATCCATCATGGCTGATGCAATGCGGCGGCTGCATACGCTTGATCCGGC
TACCTGCCCATTCGACCACCAAGCGAAACATCGCATCGAGCGAGCACGTACTCGGATGGAAGCCGGTCTT
GTCGATCAGGATGATCTGGACGAAGAGCATCAGGGGCTCGCGCCAGCCGAACTGTTCGCCAGGCTCAAGG
CGAGCATGCCCGACGGCGAGGATCTCGTCGTGACCCATGGCGATGCCTGCTTGCCGAATATCATGGTGGA
AAATGGCCGCTTTTCTGGATTCATCGACTGTGGCCGGCTGGGTGTGGCGGACCGCTATCAGGACATAGCG
TTGGCTACCCGTGATATTGCTGAAGAGCTTGGCGGCGAATGGGCTGACCGCTTCCTCGTGCTTTACGGTA
TCGCCGCTCCCGATTCGCAGCGCATCGCCTTCTATCGCCTTCTTGACGAGTTCTTCTGAGCGGGACTCTG
GGGTTCGAAATGACCGACCAAGCGACGCCCAACCTGCCATCACGAGATTTCGATTCCACCGCCGCCTTCT
ATGAAAGGTTGGGCTTCGGAATCGTTTTCCGGGACGCCGGCTGGATGATCCTCCAGCGCGGGGATCTCAT
GCTGGAGTTCTTCGCCCACCCTAGGGGGAGGCTAACTGAAACACGGAAGGAGACAATACCGGAAGGAACC
CGCGCTATGACGGCAATAAAAAGACAGAATAAAACGCACGGTGTTGGGTCGTTTGTTCATAAACGCGGGG
TTCGGTCCCAGGGCTGGCACTCTGTCGATACCCCACCGAGACCCCATTGGGGCCAATACGCCCGCGTTTC
TTCCTTTTCCCCACCCCACCCCCCAAGTTCGGGTGAAGGCCCAGGGCTCGCAGCCAACGTCGGGGCGGCA
GGCCCTGCCATAGCCTCAGGTTACTCATATATACTTTAGATTGATTTAAAACTTCATTTTTAATTTAAAA
GGATCTAGGTGAAGATCCTTTTTGATAATCTCATGACCAAAATCCCTTAACGTGAGTTTTCGTTCCACTG
AGCGTCAGACCCCGTAGAAAAGATCAAAGGATCTTCTTGAGATCCTTTTTTTCTGCGCGTAATCTGCTGC
TTGCAAACAAAAAAACCACCGCTACCAGCGGTGGTTTGTTTGCCGGATCAAGAGCTACCAACTCTTTTTC
CGAAGGTAACTGGCTTCAGCAGAGCGCAGATACCAAATACTGTTCTTCTAGTGTAGCCGTAGTTAGGCCA
CCACTTCAAGAACTCTGTAGCACCGCCTACATACCTCGCTCTGCTAATCCTGTTACCAGTGGCTGCTGCC
AGTGGCGATAAGTCGTGTCTTACCGGGTTGGACTCAAGACGATAGTTACCGGATAAGGCGCAGCGGTCGG
GCTGAACGGGGGGTTCGTGCACACAGCCCAGCTTGGAGCGAACGACCTACACCGAACTGAGATACCTACA
GCGTGAGCTATGAGAAAGCGCCACGCTTCCCGAAGGGAGAAAGGCGGACAGGTATCCGGTAAGCGGCAGG
GTCGGAACAGGAGAGCGCACGAGGGAGCTTCCAGGGGGAAACGCCTGGTATCTTTATAGTCCTGTCGGGT
TTCGCCACCTCTGACTTGAGCGTCGATTTTTGTGATGCTCGTCAGGGGGGCGGAGCCTATGGAAAAACGC
CAGCAACGCGGCCTTTTTACGGTTCCTGGCCTTTTGCTGGCCTTTTGCTCACATGTTCTTTCCTGCGTTA
T
Features (pLannotate 1.2.2; 18 found; start..end, strand, type, name):
      1..31      +  rep_origin     RSF ori (fragment): Plasmids containing the RSF 1030 origin of replication can be propagated in E. coli cells that contain additional plasmids with compatible origins.
     99..402     +  enhancer       CMV enhancer: human cytomegalovirus immediate early enhancer
    403..606     +  promoter       CMV promoter: human cytomegalovirus (CMV) immediate early promoter
    629..656     +  misc_feature   MCS (fragment): multiple cloning site
    663..2156    +  CDS            CRY2PHR: N-terminal photolyase homology region of Arabidopsis thaliana cryptochrome 2 binds to CIB1 upon exposure to blue light (Kennedy et al., 2010)
   2157..2173    +  misc_feature   MCS (fragment): multiple cloning site
   2181..2888    +  CDS            mCherry: mCherry is a basic (constitutively fluorescent) red fluorescent protein published in 2004, derived from Discosoma sp.. It is reported to be a very rapidly-maturing monomer with low acid sensitivity.
   2907..3404    +  CDS            Cfl1: COF1_MOUSE - Experimental evidence at protein level: Swiss-Prot protein existence level 1. Binds to F-actin and exhibits pH-sensitive F-actin depolymerizing activity (PubMed:11809832). In conjunction with the subcortical maternal complex (SCMC), plays an essential role for zygotes to progress beyond the first embryonic cell divisions via regulation of actin dynamics (PubMed:25208553). Required for the centralization of the mitotic spindle and symmetric division of zygotes (PubMed:25208553). Plays a role in the regulation of cell morphology and cytoskeletal organization in epithelial cells (By
   3423..3506    +  CDS            large T antigen (fragment): large T antigen from SV40 (simian virus 40)
   3529..3650    +  polyA_signal   SV40 poly(A) signal: SV40 polyadenylation signal
   3684..4112    -  rep_origin     f1 ori (sequence partly withheld): f1 bacteriophage origin of replication; arrow indicates direction of (+) strand synthesis
   4139..4243    +  promoter       AmpR promoter: bla
   4245..4602    +  promoter       SV40 promoter: SV40 enhancer and early promoter
   4637..5431    +  CDS            NeoR/KanR: aminoglycoside phosphotransferase from Tn5; aph(3')-II (or nptII); confers resistance to neomycin, kanamycin, and G418 (Geneticin®)
   5452..5604    +  CDS            ble (fragment): BLE_KLEPN - Experimental evidence at protein level: Swiss-Prot protein existence level 1. Binding protein with a strong affinity to the bleomycin family of antibiotics. Binds to CL990; an antimitotic-antibiotic compound. From Klebsiella pneumoniae.
   5663..5710    +  polyA_signal   HSV TK poly(A) signal: herpes simplex virus thymidine kinase polyadenylation signal (Cole and Stacy, 1985)
   5801..5817    -  polyA_signal   bGH poly(A) signal (fragment): bovine growth hormone polyadenylation signal
   6039..6627    +  rep_origin     ori: high-copy-number ColE1/pMB1/pBR322/pUC origin of replication
