[The description below was written by a language model from this plasmid's Addgene catalogue record and pLannotate feature annotations shown in this document.]
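Description:
Cry2PHR.mCh.CofS3E is a mammalian expression plasmid built on the Clontech mCherry-N1 backbone. It encodes a single three-part fusion protein: the photolyase homology region of Arabidopsis thaliana cryptochrome 2 (Cry2PHR) at the N-terminus, mCherry in the middle, and mouse cofilin-1 (Cfl1) carrying the S3E substitution at the C-terminus. The roughly 2.7 kb fusion was placed between XhoI and NotI sites, both retained. It is transcribed from the human cytomegalovirus immediate-early enhancer and promoter and terminated by the SV40 polyadenylation signal. Short multiple-cloning-site remnants separate the promoter from Cry2PHR and Cry2PHR from mCherry.

The plasmid propagates in E. coli at high copy from a ColE1/pUC-type origin. It also carries an f1 origin, which allows single-stranded DNA production. One NeoR/KanR (Tn5 aminoglycoside phosphotransferase) gene provides both selections. A bacterial promoter drives it for kanamycin resistance in E. coli, and the SV40 early promoter, paired with the HSV TK polyadenylation signal, drives it for G418 selection in mammalian cells. The short annotated fragments of RSF ori, large T antigen, ble and the bGH poly(A) signal appear to be partial matches within backbone sequence rather than functional elements.

Cry2PHR is a blue-light-responsive domain annotated here as binding CIB1 on illumination, cofilin is an F-actin-binding and depolymerizing protein, and mCherry lets the fusion be followed by red fluorescence. Replacing serine 3 with glutamate is generally used to mimic the phosphorylated state of cofilin, although the record itself does not explain the mutation. The associated publication describes CofActor, a light- and stress-gated optogenetic clustering tool for studying disease-associated cytoskeletal dynamics in living cells, and this construct belongs to that system. The record does not name the partner construct used with it.
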