Addgene plasmid #133619: Cry2PHR.mCh.CofS3E
Purpose: Expresses Cry2PHR - mCherry - CofilinS3E protein fusion
Depositing lab: Robert Hughes. Publication: CofActor: A light- and stress-gated optogenetic clustering tool to study disease-associated cytoskeletal dynamics in living cells. Salem FB, Bunner WP, Prabhu VV, Kuyateh AB, O'Bryant CT, Murashov AK, Szatmari EM, Hughes RM. J Biol Chem. 2020 Aug 7;295(32):11231-11245. doi: 10.1074/jbc.RA119.012427. Epub 2020 May 18. PubMed 32424038.
Backbone
  Vector backbone: mCherry - N1
  Backbone manufacturer: Clontech
  Vector type: Mammalian Expression
  Selectable markers: Neomycin (select with G418)
Growth in bacteria
  Bacterial resistance: Kanamycin, 50 μg/mL
  Growth temperature: 37°C
  Growth strain: DH5alpha
  Copy number: High Copy
Gene/Insert
  Gene/Insert name: Cry2PHR - mCherry - CofilinS3E
  Species: M. musculus (mouse), A. thaliana (mustard weed)
  Insert size (bp): 2745
  Promoter: cmv
  Cloning method: Restriction Enzyme; 5′ cloning site xhoI (not destroyed); 3′ cloning site notI (not destroyed)
  Sequencing primers: 5′ cmvF
Terms and licenses: Academic/Nonprofit Terms; Industry Terms: Not Available to Industry
Depositor comments: Please visit https://www.biorxiv.org/content/10.1101/857706v2 for bioRxiv preprint.
How to cite: Cry2PHR.mCh.CofS3E was a gift from Robert Hughes (Addgene plasmid # 133619 ; http://n2t.net/addgene:133619 ; RRID:Addgene_133619)
