>Addgene plasmid #133619 | Cry2PHR.mCh.CofS3E | depositor partial sequence | sequence record 257542 | Cry2phr-mCherry-CofilinS3E
ATGAAGATGGACAAAAAGACTATAGTTTGGTTTAGAAGAGACCTAAGGATTGAGGATAATCCTGCATTAG
CAGCAGCTGCTCACGAAGGATCTGTTTTTCCTGTCTTCATTTGGTGTCCTGAAGAAGAAGGACAGTTTTA
TCCTGGAAGAGCTTCAAGATGGTGGATGAAACAATCACTTGCTCACTTATCTCAATCCTTGAAGGCTCTT
GGATCTGACCTCACTTTAATCAAAACCCACAACACGATTTCAGCGATCTTGGATTGTATCCGCGTTACCG
GTGCTACAAAAGTCGTCTTTAACCACCTCTATGATCCTGTTTCGTTAGTTCGGGACCATACCGTAAAGGA
GAAGCTGGTGGAACGTGGGATCTCTGTGCAAAGCTACAATGGAGATCTATTGTATGAACCGTGGGAGATA
TACTGCGAAAAGGGCAAACCTTTTACGAGTTTCAATTCTTACTGGAAGAAATGCTTAGATATGTCGATTG
AATCCGTTATGCTTCCTCCTCCTTGGCGGTTGATGCCAATAACTGCAGCGGCTGAAGCGATTTGGGCGTG
TTCGATTGAAGAACTAGGGCTGGAGAATGAGGCCGAGAAACCGAGCAATGCGTTGTTAACTAGAGCTTGG
TCTCCAGGATGGAGCAATGCTGATAAGTTACTAAATGAGTTCATCGAGAAGCAGTTGATAGATTATGCAA
AGAACAGCAAGAAAGTTGTTGGGAATTCTACTTCACTACTTTCTCCGTATCTCCATTTCGGGGAAATAAG
CGTCAGACACGTTTTCCAGTGTGCCCGGATGAAACAAATTATATGGGCAAGAGATAAGAACAGTGAAGGA
GAAGAAAGTGCAGATCTTTTTCTTAGGGGAATCGGTTTAAGAGAGTATTCTCGGTATATATGTTTCAACT
TCCCGTTTACTCACGAGCAATCGTTGTTGAGTCATCTTCGGTTTTTCCCTTGGGATGCTGATGTTGATAA
GTTCAAGGCCTGGAGACAAGGCAGGACCGGTTATCCGTTGGTGGATGCCGGAATGAGAGAGCTTTGGGCT
ACCGGATGGATGCATAACAGAATAAGAGTGATTGTTTCAAGCTTTGCTGTGAAGTTTCTTCTCCTTCCAT
GGAAATGGGGAATGAAGTATTTCTGGGATACACTTTTGGATGCTGATTTGGAATGTGACATCCTTGGCTG
GCAGTATATCTCTGGGAGTATCCCCGATGGCCACGAGCTTGATCGCTTGGACAATCCCGCGTTACAAGGC
GCCAAATATGACCCAGAAGGTGAGTACATAAGGCAATGGCTTCCCGAGCTTGCGAGATTGCCAACTGAAT
GGATCCATCATCCATGGGACGCTCCTTTAACCGTACTCAAAGCTTCTGGTGTGGAACTCGGAACAAACTA
TGCGAAACCCATTGTAGACATCGACACAGCTCGTGAGCTACTAGCTAAAGCTATTTCAAGAACCCGTGAA
GCACAGATCATGATCGGAGCAGCAGCCCGGGATCCACCGGTCGCCACCATGGTGAGCAAGGGCGAGGAGG
ATAACATGGCCATCATCAAGGAGTTCATGCGCTTCAAGGTGCACATGGAGGGCTCCGTGAACGGCCACGA
GTTCGAGATCGAGGGCGAGGGCGAGGGCCGCCCCTACGAGGGCACCCAGACCGCCAAGCTGAAGGTGACC
AAGGGTGGCCCCCTGCCCTTCGCCTGGGACATCCTGTCCCCTCAGTTCATGTACGGCTCCAAGGCCTACG
TGAAGCACCCCGCCGACATCCCCGACTACTTGAAGCTGTCCTTCCCCGAGGGCTTCAAGTGGGAGCGCGT
GATGAACTTCGAGGACGGCGGCGTGGTGACCGTGACCCAGGACTCCTCCCTGCAGGACGGCGAGTTCATC
TACAAGGTGAAGCTGCGCGGCACCAACTTCCCCTCCGACGGCCCCGTAATGCAGAAGAAGACCATGGGCT
GGGAGGCCTCCTCCGAGCGGATGTACCCCGAGGACGGCGCCCTGAAGGGCGAGATCAAGCAGAGGCTGAA
GCTGAAGGACGGCGGCCACTACGACGCTGAGGTCAAGACCACCTACAAGGCCAAGAAGCCCGTGCAGCTG
CCCGGCGCCTACAACGTCAACATCAAGTTGGACATCACCTCCCACAACGAGGACTACACCATCGTGGAAC
AGTACGAACGCGCCGAGGGCCGCCACTCCACCGGCGGCATGGACGAGCTGTACAAGGGCGGCAGCGGCGG
CGGCATGGCCGAAGGTGTGGCTGTCTCTGATGGTGTCATCAAGGTGTTCAATGACATGAAGGTTCGCAAG
TCTTCAACACCAGAAGAAGTGAAGAAACGCAAGAAGGCGGTGCTCTTTTGCCTGAGTGAGGACAAGAAGA
ACATCATCCTGGAGGAGGGCAAGGAGATCCTGGTAGGAGATGTGGGGCAGACTGTGGACGACCCCTACAC
CACTTTTGTCAAGATGCTGCCAGACAAGGACTGCCGCTATGCACTCTATGATGCAACCTATGAGACCAAG
GAGAGCAAGAAGGAGGACCTGGTGTTCATCTTCTGGGCCCCCGAGAATGCACCCCTCAAGAGCAAAATGA
TCTATGCCAGCTCCAAGGATGCCATCAAGAAGAAGCTGACAGGAATCAAGCATGAATTACAAGCTAACTG
CTACGAGGAGGTCAAGGACCGCTGCACCCTGGCAGAGAAACTAGGTGGCAGCGCCGTCATTTCCCTGGAG
GGCAAGCCTTTGTGA
